Addgene plasmid #85887: AB.pCCL.sin.cPPT.GFP.miR-34c-3p.sensor.PGK.dNGFR.WPRE
Purpose: Sensor Plasmid
Depositing lab: Brian Brown. Depositing organization: Icahn School of Medicine at Mount Sinai. Publication: High-throughput assessment of microRNA activity and function using microRNA sensor and decoy libraries. Mullokandov G, Baccarini A, Ruzo A, Jayaprakash AD, Tung N, Israelow B, Evans MJ, Sachidanandam R, Brown BD. Nat Methods. 2012 Jul 1;9(8):840-6. doi: 10.1038/nmeth.2078. PubMed 22751203.
Backbone
  Vector backbone: AB.pCCL.sin.cPPT.GFP.PGK.dNGFR.WPRE
  Backbone size w/o insert (bp): 9309
  Total vector size (bp): 9480
  Vector type: Lentiviral
  Selectable markers: eGFP , NGFR
Growth in bacteria
  Bacterial resistance: Ampicillin, 100 μg/mL
  Growth temperature: 37°C
  Growth strain: NEB Stable
  Copy number: High Copy
Gene/Insert
  Gene/Insert name: miR-34c-3p Sensor
  Species: H. sapiens (human)
  Insert size (bp): 171
  Entrez Gene: MIR34C (a.k.a. MIRN34C, miRNA34C, mir-34c)
  Promoter: PGK
  Cloning method: Restriction Enzyme; 5′ cloning site NheI (not destroyed); 3′ cloning site AgeI (not destroyed)
  Sequencing primers: 5′ AACAGACATACAAACTAAAG
Terms and licenses: Academic/Nonprofit Terms; Industry Terms: Not Available to Industry
How to cite: AB.pCCL.sin.cPPT.GFP.miR-34c-3p.sensor.PGK.dNGFR.WPRE was a gift from Brian Brown (Addgene plasmid # 85887 ; http://n2t.net/addgene:85887 ; RRID:Addgene_85887)
