[The description below was written by a language model from this plasmid's Addgene catalogue record and pLannotate feature annotations shown in this document.]
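Description:
AB.pCCL.sin.cPPT.GFP.miR-34c-3p.sensor.PGK.dNGFR.WPRE is a third-generation-style, self-inactivating HIV-1 lentiviral transfer vector that reports the activity of human miR-34c-3p in transduced cells. It is propagated in E. coli as a high-copy plasmid using a ColE1/pUC-type origin and ampicillin resistance (β-lactamase); an f1 origin and an SV40 origin are also present in the backbone. Viral genomic RNA is driven by a chimeric CMV enhancer/promoter fused to a truncated 5' LTR. This is followed by the Ψ packaging signal with a gag fragment, the RRE for Rev-dependent nuclear export, and the cPPT/CTS. A WPRE and a ΔU3 3' LTR, which silences LTR promoter activity after integration, close the proviral unit.

The payload is a bidirectional expression cassette. The human PGK promoter drives a truncated NGFR (dNGFR) surface marker in one direction. An adjacent minimal CMV promoter, oriented the opposite way and dependent on the PGK element for activity, drives EGFP, whose transcript ends at an SV40 polyadenylation signal. The 171 bp sensor insert, cloned between NheI and AgeI sites, is not annotated in the feature table. An unannotated gap between the EGFP coding sequence and its poly(A) signal is consistent with placement in the EGFP 3' untranslated region, although the record does not explicitly say so. In such a design, active miR-34c-3p represses EGFP while dNGFR remains unaffected, so dNGFR serves as an internal normaliser for transduction and expression. The catalogue describes the construct simply as a sensor plasmid, associated with work on microRNA sensor and decoy libraries for high-throughput measurement of microRNA activity. The sequenced record is slightly shorter (9,464 nt) than the listed total size of 9,480 bp.
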