Features (pLannotate 1.2.2; 34 found; start..end, strand, type, name):
      1..720     +  CDS            EGFP: the original enhanced GFP (Yang et al., 1996) mammalian codon-optimized
    950..969     +  misc_feature   MCS (fragment): pBluescript multiple cloning site
    997..1131    -  polyA_signal   SV40 poly(A) signal: SV40 polyadenylation signal
   1154..1238    -  CDS            large T antigen (fragment): large T antigen from SV40 (simian virus 40)
   1268..1385    -  misc_feature   cPPT/CTS: central polypurine tract and central termination sequence of HIV-1
   1404..1504    -  CDS            Rev (fragment): human immunodeficiency virus 1 (HIV-1) Rev protein; rev; enhances nuclear export of unspliced and incompletely spliced viral mRNAs
   1881..2114    -  misc_feature   RRE: The Rev response element (RRE) of HIV-1 allows for Rev-dependent mRNA export from the nucleus to the cytoplasm.
   2260..2623    -  CDS            HIV-1 gag (fragment): gag protein from human immunodeficiency virus 1; gag
   2607..2732    -  misc_feature   HIV-1 Ψ: packaging signal of human immunodeficiency virus type 1
   2779..2959    -  LTR            5' LTR (truncated): truncated 5' long terminal repeat (LTR) from HIV-1
   2974..3177    -  promoter       CMV promoter: human cytomegalovirus (CMV) immediate early promoter
   3178..3557    -  enhancer       CMV enhancer: human cytomegalovirus immediate early enhancer
   3658..3676    -  promoter       T3 promoter: promoter for bacteriophage T3 RNA polymerase
   3721..3737    -  protein_bind   lac operator: The lac repressor binds to the lac operator to inhibit transcription in E. coli. This inhibition can be relieved by adding lactose or isopropyl-β-D-thiogalactopyranoside (IPTG). lac repressor encoded by lacI
   3745..3775    -  promoter       lac promoter: promoter for the E. coli lac operon
   3790..3811    -  protein_bind   CAP binding site: CAP binding activates transcription in the presence of cAMP. E. coli catabolite activator protein
   3824..3916    -  CDS            lacI (fragment): lac repressor; lacI; The lac repressor binds to the lac operator to inhibit transcription in E. coli. This inhibition can be relieved by adding lactose or isopropyl-β-D-thiogalactopyranoside (IPTG).
   4099..4687    -  rep_origin     ori: high-copy-number ColE1/pMB1/pBR322/pUC origin of replication
   4858..5718    -  CDS            AmpR: β-lactamase; bla; confers resistance to ampicillin, carbenicillin, and related antibiotics
   5719..5823    -  promoter       AmpR promoter: bla
   5876..6304    -  rep_origin     f1 ori (sequence partly withheld): f1 bacteriophage origin of replication; arrow indicates direction of (+) strand synthesis
   6309..6464    -  CDS            lacZα (fragment): LacZα fragment of β-galactosidase; lacZ fragment
   6472..6490    +  promoter       T7 promoter: promoter for bacteriophage T7 RNA polymerase
   6511..6646    -  rep_origin     SV40 ori: SV40 origin of replication
   6686..6807    -  polyA_signal   SV40 poly(A) signal: SV40 polyadenylation signal
   6879..7112    -  LTR            3' LTR (ΔU3): self-inactivating 3' long terminal repeat (LTR) from HIV-1
   7114..7182    -  CDS            nef (fragment): NEF_HV1Z2 - Experimental evidence at protein level: Swiss-Prot protein existence level 1. Extracellular Nef protein targets CD4(+) T-lymphocytes for apoptosis by interacting with CXCR4 surface receptors. From Human immunodeficiency virus type 1 group M subtype D (isolate Z2/CDC-Z34) (HIV-1).
   7199..7787    -  misc_feature   WPRE: woodchuck hepatitis virus posttranscriptional regulatory element
   7801..7819    -  misc_feature   MCS (fragment): pUC18/19 multiple cloning site
   7822..8649    -  CDS            NGFR (fragment): TNR16_HUMAN - Also known as TNFRSF16. Experimental evidence at protein level: Swiss-Prot protein existence level 1. Low affinity receptor which can bind to NGF, BDNF, NTF3, and NTF4. Forms a heterodimeric receptor with SORCS2 that binds the precursor forms of NGF, BDNF and NTF3 with high affinity, and has much lower affinity for mature NGF and BDNF (PubMed:24908487). Plays an important role in differentiation and survival of specific neuronal populations during development (By similarity). Can mediate cell survival as well as cell death of neural cells. Plays a role in the inactivation of RHOA
   8764..8788    -  misc_feature   MCS (fragment): pBluescript multiple cloning site
   8791..9301    -  promoter       hPGK promoter: human phosphoglycerate kinase 1 promoter
   9304..9327    +  misc_feature   MCS (fragment): pBluescript multiple cloning site
   9329..9367    +  promoter       minimal CMV promoter: human cytomegalovirus (CMV) immediate early promoter
>Addgene plasmid #85887 | AB.pCCL.sin.cPPT.GFP.miR-34c-3p.sensor.PGK.dNGFR.WPRE | addgene full sequence | sequence record 169976 | Addgene NGS Result
ATGGTGAGCAAGGGCGAGGAGCTGTTCACCGGGGTGGTGCCCATCCTGGTCGAGCTGGACGGCGACGTAA
ACGGCCACAAGTTCAGCGTGTCCGGCGAGGGCGAGGGCGATGCCACCTACGGCAAGCTGACCCTGAAGTT
CATCTGCACCACCGGCAAGCTGCCCGTGCCCTGGCCCACCCTCGTGACCACCCTGACCTACGGCGTGCAG
TGCTTCAGCCGCTACCCCGACCACATGAAGCAGCACGACTTCTTCAAGTCCGCCATGCCCGAAGGCTACG
TCCAGGAGCGCACCATCTTCTTCAAGGACGACGGCAACTACAAGACCCGCGCCGAGGTGAAGTTCGAGGG
CGACACCCTGGTGAACCGCATCGAGCTGAAGGGCATCGACTTCAAGGAGGACGGCAACATCCTGGGGCAC
AAGCTGGAGTACAACTACAACAGCCACAACGTCTATATCATGGCCGACAAGCAGAAGAACGGCATCAAGG
TGAACTTCAAGATCCGCCACAACATCGAGGACGGCAGCGTGCAGCTCGCCGACCACTACCAGCAGAACAC
CCCCATCGGCGACGGCCCCGTGCTGCTGCCCGACAACCACTACCTGAGCACCCAGTCCGCCCTGAGCAAA
GACCCCAACGAGAAGCGCGATCACATGGTCCTGCTGGAGTTCGTGACCGCCGCCGGGATCACTCTCGGCA
TGGACGAGCTGTACAAGTAAAGCGGCCGCGTCGAGAGATGGGGGAGGCTAACTGAGCTAGCCGACCTTAA
CTGGGGAGTACTGGTCGACGTAGCCCTGGCCGTGTGGTTAGTGATTCCTGGCCGTGTGGTTAGTGATTCC
TGGCCGTGTGGTTAGTGATTCCTGGCCGTGTGGTTAGTGATTCCTGGCCGTGTGGTTAGTGATTCCTGGC
CGTGTGGTTAGTGATTACCGGTACTAGCTTAGTCATGCACCGGGCTGCAGGAATTCGATGACAGGCGCAG
CTTCCGAGGGATTTGAGATCCAGACATGATAAGATACATTGATGAGTTTGGACAAACCAAAACTAGAATG
CAGTGAAAAAAATGCCTTATTTGTGAAATTTGTGATGCTATTGCCTTATTTGTAACCATTATAAGCTGCA
ATAAACAAGTTAACAACAACAATTGCATTCATTTTATGTTTCAGGTTCAGGGGGAGGTGTGGGAGGTTTT
TTAAAGCAAGTAAAACCTCTACAAATGTGGTATGGCTGATTATGATCAGATCTCTCGAGGCTAGTCTCGT
GATCGATAAAATTTTGAATTTTTGTAATTTGTTTTTGTAATTCTTTAGTTTGTATGTCTGTTGCTATTAT
GTCTACTATTCTTTCCCCTGCACTGTACCCCCCAATCCCCCCTTTTCTTTTAAAAGTTAACCGATACCGT
CGAGATCCGTTCACTAATCGAATGGATCTGTCTCTGTCTCTCTCTCCACCTTCTTCTTCTATTCCTTCGG
GCCTGTCGGGTCCCCTCGGGGTTGGGAGGTGGGTCTGAAACGATAATGGTGAATATCCCTGCCTAACTCT
ATTCACTATAGAAAGTACAGCAAAAACTATTCTTAAACCTACCAAGCCTCCTACTATCATTATGAATAAT
TTTATATACCACAGCCAATTTGTTATGTTAAACCAATTCCACAAACTTGCCCATTTATCTAATTCCAATA
ATTCTTGTTCATTCTTTTCTTGCTGGTTTTGCGATTCTTCAATTAAGGAGTGTATTAAGCTTGTGTAATT
GTTAATTTCTCTGTCCCACTCCATCCAGGTCGTGTGATTCCAAATCTGTTCCAGAGATTTATTACTCCAA
CTAGCATTCCAAGGCACAGCAGTGGTGCAAATGAGTTTTCCAGAGCAACCCCAAATCCCCAGGAGCTGTT
GATCCTTTAGGTATCTTTCCACAGCCAGGATTCTTGCCTGGAGCTGCTTGATGCCCCAGACTGTGAGTTG
CAACAGATGCTGTTGCGCCTCAATAGCCCTCAGCAAATTGTTCTGCTGCTGCACTATACCAGACAATAAT
TGTCTGGCCTGTACCGTCAGCGTCATTGACGCTGCGCCCATAGTGCTTCCTGCTGCTCCCAAGAACCCAA
GGAACAAAGCTCCTATTCCCACTGCTCTTTTTTCTCTCTGCACCACTCTTCTCTTTGCCTTGGTGGGTGC
TACTCCTAATGGTTCAATTTTTACTACTTTATATTTATATAATTCACTTCTCCAATTGTCCCTCATATCT
CCTCCTCCAGGTCTGAAGATCAGCGGCCGCTTGCTGTGCGGTGGTCTTACTTTTGTTTTGCTCTTCCTCT
ATCTTGTCTAAAGCTTCCTTGGTGTCTTTTATCTCTATCCTTTGATGCACACAATAGAGGGTTGCTACTG
TATTATATAATGATCTAAGTTCTTCTGATCCTGTCTGAAGGGATGGTTGTAGCTGTCCCAGTATTTGTCT
ACAGCCTTCTGATGTTTCTAACAGGCCAGGATTAACTGCGAATCGTTCTAGCTCCCTGCTTGCCCATACT
ATATGTTTTAATTTATATTTTTTCTTTCCCCCTGGCCTTAACCGAATTTTTTCCCATCGCGATCTAATTC
TCCCCCGCTTAATACTGACGCTCTCGCACCCATCTCTCTCCTTCTAGCCTCCGCTAGTCAAAATTTTTGG
CGTACTCACCAGTCGCCGCCCCTCGCCTCTTGCCGTGCGCGCTTCAGCAAGCCGAGTCCTGCGTCGAGAG
AGCTCCTCTGGTTTCCCTTTCGCTTTCAAGTCCCTGTTCGGGCGCCACTGCTAGAGATTTTCCACACTGA
CTAAAAGGGTCTGAGGGATCTCTAGTTACCAGAGTCACACAACAGACGGGCACACACTACTTGAAGCACT
CAAGGCAAGCTTTATTGAGGCTTAAGCAGTGGGTTCCCTAGTTAGCCAGAGAGCTCCCAGGCTCAGATCT
GGTCTAACCAGAGAGACCCCGGTTCACTAAACGAGCTCTGCTTATATAGACCTCCCACCGTACACGCCTA
CCGCCCATTTGCGTCAATGGGGCGGAGTTGTTACGACATTTTGGAAAGTCCCGTTGATTTTGGTGCCAAA
ACAAACTCCCATTGACGTCAATGGGGTGGAGACTTGGAAATCCCCGTGAGTCAAACCGCTATCCACGCCC
ATTGATGTACTGCCAAAACCGCATCACCATGGTAATAGCGATGACTAATACGTAGATGTACTGCCAAGTA
GGAAAGTCCCATAAGGTCATGTACTGGGCATAATGCCAGGCGGGCCATTTACCGTCATTGACGTCAATAG
GGGGCGTACTTGGCATATGATACACTTGATGTACTGCCAAGTGGGCAGTTTACCGTAAATACTCCACCCA
TTGACGTCAATGGAAAGTCCCTATTGGCGTTACTATGGGAACATACGTCATTATTGACGTCAATGGGCGG
GGGTCGTTGGGCGGTCAGCCAGGCGGGCCATTTACCGTAAGTTATGTAACGCGGAACTCCATATATGGGC
TATGAACTAATGACCCCGTAATTGATTACTATTAATAACTAGTCAATAATCAATGTCAACATGGCGGTAA
TGTTGGACATGAGCCAATATAAATGTACATATTATGATATGGATACAACGTATGCAATGGCCAAGCTTGC
AGCTCCAGCTTTTGTTCCCTTTAGTGAGGGTTAATTGCGCGCTTGGCGTAATCATGGTCATAGCTGTTTC
CTGTGTGAAATTGTTATCCGCTCACAATTCCACACAACATACGAGCCGGAAGCATAAAGTGTAAAGCCTG
GGGTGCCTAATGAGTGAGCTAACTCACATTAATTGCGTTGCGCTCACTGCCCGCTTTCCAGTCGGGAAAC
CTGTCGTGCCAGCTGCATTAATGAATCGGCCAACGCGCGGGGAGAGGCGGTTTGCGTATTGGGCGCTCTT
CCGCTTCCTCGCTCACTGACTCGCTGCGCTCGGTCGTTCGGCTGCGGCGAGCGGTATCAGCTCACTCAAA
GGCGGTAATACGGTTATCCACAGAATCAGGGGATAACGCAGGAAAGAACATGTGAGCAAAAGGCCAGCAA
AAGGCCAGGAACCGTAAAAAGGCCGCGTTGCTGGCGTTTTTCCATAGGCTCCGCCCCCCTGACGAGCATC
ACAAAAATCGACGCTCAAGTCAGAGGTGGCGAAACCCGACAGGACTATAAAGATACCAGGCGTTTCCCCC
TGGAAGCTCCCTCGTGCGCTCTCCTGTTCCGACCCTGCCGCTTACCGGATACCTGTCCGCCTTTCTCCCT
TCGGGAAGCGTGGCGCTTTCTCATAGCTCACGCTGTAGGTATCTCAGTTCGGTGTAGGTCGTTCGCTCCA
AGCTGGGCTGTGTGCACGAACCCCCCGTTCAGCCCGACCGCTGCGCCTTATCCGGTAACTATCGTCTTGA
GTCCAACCCGGTAAGACACGACTTATCGCCACTGGCAGCAGCCACTGGTAACAGGATTAGCAGAGCGAGG
TATGTAGGCGGTGCTACAGAGTTCTTGAAGTGGTGGCCTAACTACGGCTACACTAGAAGAACAGTATTTG
GTATCTGCGCTCTGCTGAAGCCAGTTACCTTCGGAAAAAGAGTTGGTAGCTCTTGATCCGGCAAACAAAC
CACCGCTGGTAGCGGTGGTTTTTTTGTTTGCAAGCAGCAGATTACGCGCAGAAAAAAAGGATCTCAAGAA
GATCCTTTGATCTTTTCTACGGGGTCTGACGCTCAGTGGAACGAAAACTCACGTTAAGGGATTTTGGTCA
TGAGATTATCAAAAAGGATCTTCACCTAGATCCTTTTAAATTAAAAATGAAGTTTTAAATCAATCTAAAG
TATATATGAGTAAACTTGGTCTGACAGTTACCAATGCTTAATCAGTGAGGCACCTATCTCAGCGATCTGT
CTATTTCGTTCATCCATAGTTGCCTGACTCCCCGTCGTGTAGATAACTACGATACGGGAGGGCTTACCAT
CTGGCCCCAGTGCTGCAATGATACCGCGAGACCCACGCTCACCGGCTCCAGATTTATCAGCAATAAACCA
GCCAGCCGGAAGGGCCGAGCGCAGAAGTGGTCCTGCAACTTTATCCGCCTCCATCCAGTCTATTAATTGT
TGCCGGGAAGCTAGAGTAAGTAGTTCGCCAGTTAATAGTTTGCGCAACGTTGTTGCCATTGCTACAGGCA
TCGTGGTGTCACGCTCGTCGTTTGGTATGGCTTCATTCAGCTCCGGTTCCCAACGATCAAGGCGAGTTAC
ATGATCCCCCATGTTGTGCAAAAAAGCGGTTAGCTCCTTCGGTCCTCCGATCGTTGTCAGAAGTAAGTTG
GCCGCAGTGTTATCACTCATGGTTATGGCAGCACTGCATAATTCTCTTACTGTCATGCCATCCGTAAGAT
GCTTTTCTGTGACTGGTGAGTACTCAACCAAGTCATTCTGAGAATAGTGTATGCGGCGACCGAGTTGCTC
TTGCCCGGCGTCAATACGGGATAATACCGCGCCACATAGCAGAACTTTAAAAGTGCTCATCATTGGAAAA
CGTTCTTCGGGGCGAAAACTCTCAAGGATCTTACCGCTGTTGAGATCCAGTTCGATGTAACCCACTCGTG
CACCCAACTGATCTTCAGCATCTTTTACTTTCACCAGCGTTTCTGGGTGAGCAAAAACAGGAAGGCAAAA
TGCCGCAAAAAAGGGAATAAGGGCGACACGGAAATGTTGAATACTCATACTCTTCCTTTTTCAATATTAT
TGAAGCATTTATCAGGGTTATTGTCTCATGAGCGGATACATATTTGAATGTATTTAGAAAAATAAACAAA
TAGGGGTTCCGCGCACATTTCCCCGAAAAGTGCCACCTAAATTGTAAGCGTTAATATTTTGTTAAAATTC
GCGTTAAATTTTTGTTAAATCAGCTCATTTTTTAACCAATAGGCCGAAATCGGCAAAATCCCTTATAAAT
CAAAAGAATAGACCGAGATAGGGT
[37 nt withheld, positions 5975-6011]
AAAGAACGTGGACTCCAACGTCAAAGG
[49 nt withheld, positions 6039-6087]
T
[91 nt withheld, positions 6089-6179]
G
[124 nt withheld, positions 6181-6304]
CCCATTCGCCATTCAGGCTGCGCAACTGTTGGGAAGGGCGATCGGTGCGGGCCTCTTCGCTATTACGCCA
GCTGGCGAAAGGGGGATGTGCTGCAAGGCGATTAAGTTGGGTAACGCCAGGGTTTTCCCAGTCACGACGT
TGTAAAACGACGGCCAGTGAGCGCGCGTAATACGACTCACTATAGGGCGAATTGGGTACGTCCCTAGGCC
TCCAAAAAAGCCTCCTCACTACTTCTGGAATAGCTCAGAGGCCGAGGCGGCCTCGGCCTCTGCATAAATA
AAAAAAATTAGTCAGCCATGGGGCGGAGAATGGGCGGAACTGGGCGGAGTTAGGGGCGGGATGGGCGGAG
TTAGGGGCGGGATAGCTAGAGCCAGACATGATAAGATACATTGATGAGTTTGGACAAACCACAACTAGAA
TGCAGTGAAAAAAATGCTTTATTTGTGAAATTTGTGATGCTATTGCTTTATTTGTAACCATTATAAGCTG
CAATAAACAAGTTCCTCTCACTCTCTGATATTCATTTCTTTGCAAGTTATAAATACTGAATAATAAGATG
ACATGAACTACTACTGCTAGAGATTTTCCACACTGACTAAAAGGGTCTGAGGGATCTCTAGTTACCAGAG
TCACACAACAGACGGGCACACACTACTTGAAGCACTCAAGGCAAGCTTTATTGAGGCTTAAGCAGTGGGT
TCCCTAGTTAGCCAGAGAGCTCCCAGGCTCAGATCTGGTCTAACCAGAGAGACCCAGTACAAGCAAAAAG
CAGATCTTGTCTTCGTTGGGAGTGAATTAGCCCTTCCAGTCCCCCCTTTTCTTTTAAAAAGTGGCTAAGA
TCTACAGCTGCCTTGTAAGTCATTGGTCTTAAAGGTACCGAGCTCGAATTCCAGGCGGGGAGGCGGCCCA
AAGGGAGATCCGACTCGTCTGAGGGCGAAGGCGAAGACGCGGAAGAGGCCGCAGAGCCGGCAGCAGGCCG
CGGGAAGGAAGGTCCGCTGGATTGAGGGCCGAAGGGACGTAGCAGAAGGACGTCCCGCGCAGAATCCAGG
TGGCAACACAGGCGAGCAGCCATGGAAAGGACGTCAGCTTCCCCGACAACACCACGGAATTGTCAGTGCC
CAACAGCCGAGCCCCTGTCCAGCAGCGGGCAAGGCAGGCGGCGATGAGTTCCGCCGTGGCAATAGGGAGG
GGGAAAGCGAAAGTCCCGGAAAGGAGCTGACAGGTGGTGGCAATGCCCCAACCAGTGGGGGTTGCGTCAG
CAAACACAGTGCACACCACGCCACGTTGCCTGACAACGGGCCACAACTCCTCATAAAGAGACAGCAACCA
GGATTTATACAAGGAGGAGAAAATGAAAGCCATACGGGAAGCAATAGCATGATACAAAGGCATTAAAGCA
GCGTATCCACATAGCGTAAAAGGAGCAACATAGTTAAGAATACCAGTCAATCTTTCACAAATTTTGTAAT
CCAGAGGTTGATTGTCGACTCTAGACTCGACTCTAGAGGATCCCCCTGTTCCACCTCTTGAAGGCTATGT
AGGCCACAAGGCCCACAACCACAGCAGCCAGGATGGAGCAATAGACAGGGATGAGGTTGTCGGTGGTGCC
TCGGGTCACCACGGGCTGGGAGCTGCCCATCACTGTGGTCACCACACCTGCCACCGTGCTGGCTATGAGG
TCTTGTTCTGGAGGTGCCTCAGGCTCCTGGGTGCTGGGGGCTGTGCTGTCCGAGCCCTCTGGGGGTGTGG
ACCGTGTAATCCAACGGCCAGGGATCTCCTCGCACTCGGCGTCGGCCCAGCGTGTGCACTCGCGGAGCTG
GCGCTCGGTGTCCTCGCACACGGTGCAGGGCAGGCACGGGTCCACGTGGTTGGCCTCGTCGGAATACGTG
CCGTCGGGGCACTCCTCGCACACGGTGTTCTGCTTGTCCTGGCAGGAGAACACGAGGCCCGAGCCCGCCT
CGCACACGCGGCACGCCTCGCAGCGCCCAGTCGTCTCATCCTGGTAGTAGCCGTAGGCGCAGCGGCACAC
GGCGTCGTCGGCCTCCACGCACGGCGCCGACATGCTCTGGAGCCCCACGCACTCGGTGCACGGCTTGCAC
GGCTCGGTCGCGCTCACCACGTCGGAGAACGTCACGCTGTCCAGGCAGGGCTCACACACGGTCTGGTTGG
CTCCACAAGGCTGGGCCACACCCTCGCCCAGGTTGCAGGCTTTGCAGCACTCACCGCTGTGTGTGTACAG
GCCTGTGGGGCATGCCTCCTTGGCACCTCCAAGGGACACCCCCAGAAGCAGCAACAGCAGCAGGCGCGGC
CCGTCCATGGCGCGGCCGGTGGCACCTGCCCCCATCGCCCGCCTCCCGCGGCAGCGCTCGACTTCCAGCT
CGGTCCGCTTTGCGGACTGATGGGGCTGCGCTGCGCTGCGCTCCAGCGCCCCCCCTGCCCGCCGGAGCTG
GCCGCGGCCCGAATTCCTGCAGCCCGGGGGATCCCCCTGGGGAGAGAGGTCGGTGATTCGGTCAACGAGG
GAGCCGACTGCCGACGTGCGCTCCGGAGGCTTGCAGAATGCGGAACACCGCGCGGGCAGGAACAGGGCCC
ACACTACCGCCCCACACCCCGCCTCCCGCACCGCCCCTTCCCGGCCGCTGCTCTCGGCGCGCCCTGCTGA
GCAGCCGCTATTGGCCACAGCCCATCGCGGTCGGCGCGCTGCCATTGCTCCCTGGCGCTGTCCGTCTGCG
AGGGTACTAGTGAGACGTGCGGCTTCCGTTTGTCACGTCCGGCACGCCGCGAACCGCAAGGAACCTTCCC
GACTTAGGGGCGGAGCAGGAAGCGTCGCCGGGGGGCCCACAAGGGTAGCGGCGAAGATCCGGGTGACGCT
GCGAACGGACGTGAAGAATGTGCGAGACCCAGGGTCGGCGCCGCTGCGTTTCCCGGAACCACGCCCAGAG
CAGCCGCGTCCCTGCGCAAACCCAGGGCTGCCTTGGAAAAGGCGCAACCCCAACCCCGTGGAATTCGATA
TCAAGCTTCTCGAGGGTAGGCGTGTACGGTGGGAGGCCTATATAAGCAGAGCTCGTTTAGTGAACCGTCA
GATCGCCTGGAGACGCCATCCACGCTGTTTTGACCTCCATAGAAGACACCGGGACCGATCCAGCCTCCGC
GGAATTCACC
