>Addgene plasmid #85887 | AB.pCCL.sin.cPPT.GFP.miR-34c-3p.sensor.PGK.dNGFR.WPRE | depositor partial sequence | sequence record 167378 | AB.pCCL.sin.cPPT.GFP.miR-34c-3p.sensor.PGK.dNGFR.WPRE sequence 904 bps
TTATCGATCACGAGACTAGCCTCGAGAGATCTGATCATAATCAGCCATACCACATTTGTAGAGGTTTTAC
TTGCTTTAAAAAACCTCCCACACCTCCCCCTGAACCTGAAACATAAAATGAATGCAATTGTTGTTGTTAA
CTTGTTTATTGCAGCTTATAATGGTTACAAATAAGGCAATAGCATCACAAATTTCACAAATAAGGCATTT
TTTTCACTGCATTCTAGTTTTGGTTTGTCCAAACTCATCAATGTATCTTATCATGTCTGGATCTCAAATC
CCTCGGAAGCTGCGCCTGTCATCGAATTCCTGCAGCCCGGTGCATGACTAAGCTAGTACCGGTAATCACT
AACCACACGGCCAGGAATCACTAACCACACGGCCAGGAATCACTAACCACACGGCCAGGAATCACTAACC
ACACGGCCAGGAATCACTAACCACACGGCCAGGAATCACTAACCACACGGCCAGGGCTACGTCGACCAGT
ACTCCCCAGTTAAGGTCGGCTAGCTCAGTTAGCCTCCCCCATCTCTCGACGCGGCCGCTTTACTTGTACA
GCTCGTCCATGCCGAGAGTGATCCCGGCGGCGGTCACGAACTCCAGCAGGACCATGTGATCGCGCTTCTC
GTTGGGGTCTTTGCTCAGGGCGGACTGGGTGCTCAGGTAGTGGTTGTCGGGCAGCAGCACGGGGCCGTCG
CCGATGGGGGTGTTCTGCTGGTAGTGGTCGGCGAGCTGCACGCTGCCGTCCTCGATGTTGTGGCGGATCT
TGAAGTTCACCTTGATGCCGTTCTTCTGCTTGTCGGCCATGATATAGACGTTGTGGCTGTTGTAGTTGTA
CTCCAGCTTGTGCCCCAGGATGTTGCCGTCCTCCTTGAAGTCGATGCCCTTCAGCTCGATGCGG
